>Addgene plasmid #179893 | pJET-62-SFFV-T2A-PuroR-polyA-R11b | addgene full sequence | sequence record 357407 | Addgene NGS Result
CTAGTGGCAGCGGAGAGGGCAGAGGAAGTCTTCTAACATGCGGTGACGTGGAGGAGAATCCCGGCCCTAG
GCTCGAGATGACGGAATATAAGCCCACAGTCAGATTGGCTACGAGAGATGATGTTCCGCGAGCCGTGCGG
ACGCTCGCAGCCGCTTTTGCAGACTATCCTGCTACGCGACATACTGTTGACCCTGATAGGCATATCGAAA
GAGTAACCGAACTTCAGGAGCTCTTTCTGACTAGGGTCGGTTTGGATATTGGGAAGGTCTGGGTAGCCGA
CGACGGCGCCGCTGTCGCCGTATGGACGACTCCAGAGAGCGTAGAAGCGGGAGCGGTATTTGCTGAGATC
GGTCCACGGATGGCAGAATTGTCCGGCAGTAGACTTGCGGCTCAACAGCAAATGGAAGGACTTCTCGCAC
CGCATCGACCCAAAGAGCCCGCCTGGTTTCTTGCTACGGTAGGGGTGTCCCCCGACCACCAGGGTAAGGG
TCTCGGAAGTGCTGTTGTCCTTCCAGGAGTGGAAGCGGCAGAGCGCGCGGGTGTTCCTGCGTTTCTGGAG
ACCTCAGCCCCAAGGAACCTTCCTTTTTATGAACGCTTGGGATTTACTGTCACGGCCGATGTTGAGGTTC
CTGAAGGACCTCGGACATGGTGCATGACAAGGAAACCAGGGGCGTGATCTAGAGGGCCCGTTTAAACCCG
CTGATCAGCCTCGACTGTGCCTTCTAGTTGCCAGCCATCTGTTGTTTGCCCCTCCCCCGTGCCTTCCTTG
ACCCTGGAAGGTGCCACTCCCACTGTCCTTTCCTAATAAAATGAGGAAATTGCATCGCATTGTCTGAGTA
GGTGTCATTCTATTCTGGGGGGTGGGGTGGGGCAGGACAGCAAGGGGGAGGATTGGGAAGACAATAGCAG
GCATGCTGGGGATGCGGTGGGCTCTATGGGTCGACGGAACCGGTGCTGGAAGTGGTACCCGGGACGACGA
GTACGACTACCTATTCAAAGGTGCGGCCGGTGGGGCACAGACGGGCGAAGTCGTGGCGGCGAGGCGGCGG
GCAGACGGGCCAAGGCCGCGCTATCTTTCTAGAAGATCTCCTACAATATTCTCAGCTGCCATGGAAAATC
GATGTTCTTCTTTTATTCTCTCAAGATTTTCAGGCTGTATATTAAAACTTATATTAAGAACTATGCTAAC
CACCTCATCAGGAACCGTTGTAGGTGGCGTGGGTTTTCTTGGCAATCGACTCTCATGAAAACTACGAGCT
AAATATTCAATATGTTCCTCTTGACCAACTTTATTCTGCATTTTTTTTGAACGAGGTTTAGAGCAAGCTT
CAGGAAACTGAGACAGGAATTTTATTAAAAATTTAAATTTTGAAGAAAGTTCAGGGTTAATAGCATCCAT
TTTTTGCTTTGCAAGTTCCTCAGCATTCTTAACAAAAGACGTCTCTTTTGACATGTTTAAAGTTTAAACC
TCCTGTGTGAAATTATTATCCGCTCATAATTCCACACATTATACGAGCCGGAAGCATAAAGTGTAAAGCC
TGGGGTGCCTAATGAGTGAGCTAACTCACATTAATTGCGTTGCGCTCACTGCCAATTGCTTTCCAGTCGG
GAAACCTGTCGTGCCAGCTGCATTAATGAATCGGCCAACGCGCGGGGAGAGGCGGTTTGCGTATTGGGCG
CTCTTCCGCTTCCTCGCTCACTGACTCGCTGCGCTCGGTCGTTCGGCTGCGGCGAGCGGTATCAGCTCAC
TCAAAGGCGGTAATACGGTTATCCACAGAATCAGGGGATAACGCAGGAAAGAACATGTGAGCAAAAGGCC
AGCAAAAGGCCAGGAACCGTAAAAAGGCCGCGTTGCTGGCGTTTTTCCATAGGCTCCGCCCCCCTGACGA
GCATCACAAAAATCGACGCTCAAGTCAGAGGTGGCGAAACCCGACAGGACTATAAAGATACCAGGCGTTT
CCCCCTGGAAGCTCCCTCGTGCGCTCTCCTGTTCCGACCCTGCCGCTTACCGGATACCTGTCCGCCTTTC
TCCCTTCGGGAAGCGTGGCGCTTTCTCATAGCTCACGCTGTAGGTATCTCAGTTCGGTGTAGGTCGTTCG
CTCCAAGCTGGGCTGTGTGCACGAACCCCCCGTTCAGCCCGACCGCTGCGCCTTATCCGGTAACTATCGT
CTTGAGTCCAACCCGGTAAGACACGACTTATCGCCACTGGCAGCAGCCACTGGTAACAGGATTAGCAGAG
CGAGGTATGTAGGCGGTGCTACAGAGTTCTTGAAGTGGTGGCCTAACTACGGCTACACTAGAAGAACAGT
ATTTGGTATCTGCGCTCTGCTGAAGCCAGTTACCTTCGGAAAAAGAGTTGGTAGCTCTTGATCCGGCAAA
CAAACCACCGCTGGTAGCGGTGGTTTTTTTGTTTGCAAGCAGCAGATTACGCGCAGAAAAAAAGGATCTC
AAGAAGATCCTTTGATCTTTTCTACGGGGTCTGACGCTCAGTGGAACGAAAACTCACGTTAAGGGATTTT
GGTCATGAGATTATCAAAAAGGATCTTCACCTAGATCCTTTTAAATTAAAAATGAAGTTTTAAATCAATC
TAAAGTATATATGAGTAAACTTGGTCTGACAGTTACCAATGCTTAATCAGTGAGGCACCTATCTCAGCGA
TCTGTCTATTTCGTTCATCCATAGTTGCCTGACTCCCCGTCGTGTAGATAACTACGATACGGGAGGGCTT
ACCATCTGGCCCCAGTGCTGCAATGATACCGCGAGACCCACGCTCACCGGCTCCAGATTTATCAGCAATA
AACCAGCCAGCCGGAAGGGCCGAGCGCAGAAGTGGTCCTGCAACTTTATCCGCCTCCATCCAGTCTATTA
ATTGTTGCCGGGAAGCTAGAGTAAGTAGTTCGCCAGTTAATAGTTTGCGCAACGTTGTTGCCATTGCTAC
AGGCATCGTGGTGTCACGCTCGTCGTTTGGTATGGCTTCATTCAGCTCCGGTTCCCAACGATCAAGGCGA
GTTACATGATCCCCCATGTTGTGCAAAAAAGCGGTTAGCTCCTTCGGTCCTCCGATCGTTGTCAGAAGTA
AGTTGGCCGCAGTGTTATCACTCATGGTTATGGCAGCACTGCATAATTCTCTTACTGTCATGCCATCCGT
AAGATGCTTTTCTGTGACTGGTGAGTACTCAACCAAGTCATTCTGAGAATAGTGTATGCGGCGACCGAGT
TGCTCTTGCCCGGCGTCAATACGGGATAATACCGCGCCACATAGCAGAACTTTAAAAGTGCTCATCATTG
GAAAACGTTCTTCGGGGCGAAAACTCTCAAGGATCTTACCGCTGTTGAGATCCAGTTCGATGTAACCCAC
TCGTGCACCCAACTGATCTTCAGCATCTTTTACTTTCACCAGCGTTTCTGGGTGAGCAAAAACAGGAAGG
CAAAATGCCGCAAAAAAGGGAATAAGGGCGACACGGAAATGTTGAATACTCATACTCTTCCTTTTTCAAT
ATTATTGAAGCATTTATCAGGGTTATTGTCTCATGAGCGGATACATATTTGAATGTATTTAGAAAAATAA
ACAAATAGGGGTTCCGCGCACATTTCCCCGAAAAGTGCCACCTGACGTCTAAGAAACCATTATTATCATG
ACATTAACCTATAAAAATAGGCGTATCACGAGGCCGCCCCTGCAGCCGAATTATATTATTTTTGCCAAAT
AATTTTTAACAAAAGCTCTGAAGTCTTCTTCATTTAAATTCTTAGATGATACTTCATCTGGAAAATTGTC
CCAATTAGTAGCATCACGCTGTGAGTAAGTTCTAAACCATTTTTTTATTGTTGTATTATCTCTAATCTTA
CTACTCGATGAGTTTTCGGTATTATCTCTATTTTTAACTTGGAGCAGGTTCCATTCATTGTTTTTTTCAT
CATAGTGAATAAAATCAACTGCTTTAACACTTGTGCCTGAACACCATATCCATCCGGCGTAATACGACTC
ACTATAGGGAGAGCGGCCGCCAGATCTTCCGGATGGCTCGAGTTTTTCAGCAAGATATAATACGACTCAC
TATAGGGCAGTCTTCCGCCCCGCCCTCTTGAGCTCGCCCCTGATAGGCTGGCGCGTCCGTCACTTCAAAA
AGGTCCGCATTCCTTCCGCCTTTCTCCAGGACACCGAGGGCGAGGAGGGTGGTACCAAGCGGCGCCCACC
CTCAGAGCACTACTTCCATCTCTGATTGGCTTCGCTGGGTGCCCGTCGCTACTCCACTCGCCGCTGATAG
GCCATTCAACCGCCGCTCTGCGCGGCGCCGGCTCCGCCCCCGTCGGGTGTTTGTGGTGGGGCTGCGGAGT
CGCCGATCCCGCCGGAAGCGCCAGGACAATGGGATCGGGTGGGACTAGGTAACGCCATTTTGCAAGGCAT
GGAAAAATACCAAACCAAGAATAGAGAAGTTCAGATCAAGGGCGGGTACATGAAAATAGCTAACGTTGGG
CCAAACAGGATATCTGCGGTGAGCAGTTTCGGCCCCGGCCCGGGGCCAAGAACAGATGGTCACCGCAGTT
TCGGCCCCGGCCCGAGGCCAAGAACAGATGGTCCCCAGATATGGCCCAACCCTCAGCAGTTTCTTAAGAC
CCATCAGATGTTTCCAGGCTCCCCCAAGGACCTGAAATGACCCTGCGCCTTATTTGAATTAACCAATCAG
CCTGCTTCTCGCTTCTGTTCGCGCGCTTCTGCTTCCCGAGCTCTATAAAAGAGCTCACAACCCCTCACTC
GGCGCGCCAGTCCTCCGACAGACTGAGTCGCCCGGGGGGGATCTGGAGCTCTCGAGAATTCTCACGCGTC
TGCAGGATATCAAGCTTGCGGTACCGCGGGCCCGGGATCCATGGTGAGCA
Features (pLannotate 1.2.2; 13 found; start..end, strand, type, name):
     78..674     +  CDS            pac: PUAC_STRAD - Protein predicted: Swiss-Prot protein existence level 4. Detoxification of puromycin. From Streptomyces alboniger.
    715..939     +  polyA_signal   bGH poly(A) signal: bovine growth hormone polyadenylation signal
   1074..1454    -  CDS            eco47IR (fragment): T2E7_ECOLX - Protein predicted: Swiss-Prot protein existence level 4. Recognizes the double-stranded sequence GGWCC and cleaves after G-1. From Escherichia coli.
   1507..1537    -  promoter       lac UV5 promoter: E. coli lac promoter with an "up" mutation
   1552..1573    -  protein_bind   CAP binding site: CAP binding activates transcription in the presence of cAMP. E. coli catabolite activator protein
   1598..1681    -  CDS            lacI (fragment): lac repressor; lacI; The lac repressor binds to the lac operator to inhibit transcription in E. coli. This inhibition can be relieved by adding lactose or isopropyl-β-D-thiogalactopyranoside (IPTG).
   1864..2452    -  rep_origin     ori: high-copy-number ColE1/pMB1/pBR322/pUC origin of replication
   2623..3483    -  CDS            AmpR: β-lactamase; bla; confers resistance to ampicillin, carbenicillin, and related antibiotics
   3484..3588    -  promoter       AmpR promoter: bla
   3980..3998    +  promoter       T7 promoter: promoter for bacteriophage T7 RNA polymerase
   4048..4066    +  promoter       T7 promoter: promoter for bacteriophage T7 RNA polymerase
   4389..4796    +  promoter       SFFV promoter: spleen focus-forming virus long terminal repeat (LTR) promoter
   4849..4870    +  misc_feature   MCS (fragment): multiple cloning site
