[The description below was written by a language model from this plasmid's Addgene catalogue record and pLannotate feature annotations shown in this document.]
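Description:
pJET-62-SFFV-T2A-PuroR-polyA-R11b is a homology-directed repair donor plasmid built by Gibson assembly in the pJET1.2 cloning backbone, intended for CRISPR-assisted knock-in at the human RAB11B locus. It is propagated in E. coli through a ColE1/pUC-type origin and selected with ampicillin via the β-lactamase gene and its native promoter. The catalogue lists it as low copy even though the annotated origin is of the high-copy type. Remnants of the backbone are visible in the feature table, including the disrupted eco47IR lethal gene fragment with its lac UV5 promoter, which pJET uses for positive selection of inserts, along with T7 promoter sequences flanking the cloning site.

The payload is a disruption cassette in which the spleen focus-forming virus (SFFV) LTR promoter lies upstream of the puromycin N-acetyltransferase gene (pac), followed by the bovine growth hormone polyadenylation signal. The plasmid name indicates a T2A self-cleaving peptide ahead of the resistance gene, though this element and the RAB11B homology arms are not individually annotated in the feature table. The arms presumably occupy the unannotated stretches on either side of the cassette. Because the sequence is circular, the cassette spans the numbering origin, with SFFV near the end of the record and pac at the start.

Integration of the cassette at RAB11B confers puromycin resistance on mammalian cells, and the polyA signal terminates transcription, so that the targeted allele is knocked out. According to the depositor, this donor can be combined with knock-in of a DExCon (doxycycline-mediated endogenous gene expression control) module on the second allele, allowing Rab11b expression to be rescued reversibly on demand.
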