Addgene plasmid #179893: pJET-62-SFFV-T2A-PuroR-polyA-R11b
Purpose: Donor with homologous arms for Rab11b to knock in SFFV-T2A-Puromycin resistance-PolyA cassette (for knock out)
Depositing lab: Patrick Caswell. Depositing organization: University of Manchester. Publication: On demand expression control of endogenous genes with DExCon, DExogron and LUXon reveals differential dynamics of Rab11 family members. Gemperle J, Harrison TS, Flett C, Adamson AD, Caswell PT. Elife. 2022 Jun 16;11. pii: 76651. doi: 10.7554/eLife.76651. PubMed 35708998.
Backbone
  Vector backbone: pJet1.2
  Backbone manufacturer: Thermo Scientific
  Backbone size w/o insert (bp): 3000
  Total vector size (bp): 4894
  Vector type: Mammalian Expression, Bacterial Expression, CRISPR ; Donor for homologous based knock in
  Selectable markers: Puromycin
Growth in bacteria
  Bacterial resistance: Ampicillin, 100 μg/mL
  Growth temperature: 37°C
  Growth strain: DH5alpha
  Copy number: Low Copy
Gene/Insert
  Gene/Insert name: RAB11B, member RAS oncogene family (alt names: H-YPT3; NDAGSCW)
  Species: H. sapiens (human)
  Insert size (bp): 1210
  GenBank ID: NM_004218.3
  Entrez Gene: RAB11B (a.k.a. H-YPT3, NDAGSCW)
  Promoter: SFFV
  Cloning method: Gibson Cloning
  Sequencing primers: 5′ CGACTCACTATAGGGAGAGCG; 3′ AAGAACATCGATTTTCCATGGCAG
Terms and licenses: Academic/Nonprofit Terms; Industry Terms: Not Available to Industry
Depositor comments: Here donor for integration of SFFV-T2A-Puromycin resistance-PolyA cassette (for knock out) to Rab11b locus This can be combined with knock in of DExCon module to be able to reversibly rescue Rab11b expression (from the second allele) on demand DExCon = Doxycycline-mediated endogenous gene Expression Control https://figshare.com/projects/DExCon_DExogron_LUXon_on-demand_expression_control_of_endogenous_genes_reveals_differential_dynamics_of_Rab11_family_members/118281. Please visit https://www.biorxiv.org/content/10.1101/2021.12.03.471086v1.full for bioRxiv preprint.
How to cite: pJET-62-SFFV-T2A-PuroR-polyA-R11b was a gift from Patrick Caswell (Addgene plasmid # 179893 ; http://n2t.net/addgene:179893 ; RRID:Addgene_179893)
